>Addgene plasmid #26886 | pFA6a-TRP1-PGAL1-HBH | depositor full sequence | sequence record 12740 | Author sequence
TCTATAGTGTCACCTAAATCGTATGTGTATGATACATAAGGTTATGTATTAATTGTAGCCGCGTTCTAAC
GACAATATGTCCATATGGTGCACTCTCAGTACAATCTGCTCTGATGCCGCATAGTTAAGCCAGCCCCGAC
ACCCGCCAACACCCGCTGACGCGCCCTGACGGGCTTGTCTGCTCCCGGCATCCGCTTACAGACAAGCTGT
GACCGTCTCCGGGAGCTGCATGTGTCAGAGGTTTTCACCGTCATCACCGAAACGCGCGAGACGAAAGGGC
CTCGTGATACGCCTATTTTTATAGGTTAATGTCATGATAATAATGGTTTCTTAGACGTCAGGTGGCACTT
TTCGGGGAAATGTGCGCGGAACCCCTATTTGTTTATTTTTCTAAATACATTCAAATATGTATCCGCTCAT
GAGACAATAACCCTGATAAATGCTTCAATAATATTGAAAAAGGAAGAGTATGAGTATTCAACATTTCCGT
GTCGCCCTTATTCCCTTTTTTGCGGCATTTTGCCTTCCTGTTTTTGCTCACCCAGAAACGCTGGTGAAAG
TAAAAGATGCTGAAGATCAGTTGGGTGCACGAGTGGGTTACATCGAACTGGATCTCAACAGCGGTAAGAT
CCTTGAGAGTTTTCGCCCCGAAGAACGTTTTCCAATGATGAGCACTTTTAAAGTTCTGCTATGTGGCGCG
GTATTATCCCGTATTGACGCCGGGCAAGAGCAACTCGGTCGCCGCATACACTATTCTCAGAATGACTTGG
TTGAGTACTCACCAGTCACAGAAAAGCATCTTACGGATGGCATGACAGTAAGAGAATTATGCAGTGCTGC
CATAACCATGAGTGATAACACTGCGGCCAACTTACTTCTGACAACGATCGGAGGACCGAAGGAGCTAACC
GCTTTTTTGCACAACATGGGGGATCATGTAACTCGCCTTGATCGTTGGGAACCGGAGCTGAATGAAGCCA
TACCAAACGACGAGCGTGACACCACGATGCCTGTAGCAATGGCAACAACGTTGCGCAAACTATTAACTGG
CGAACTACTTACTCTAGCTTCCCGGCAACAATTAATAGACTGGATGGAGGCGGATAAAGTTGCAGGACCA
CTTCTGCGCTCGGCCCTTCCGGCTGGCTGGTTTATTGCTGATAAATCTGGAGCCGGTGAGCGTGGGTCTC
GCGGTATCATTGCAGCACTGGGGCCAGATGGTAAGCCCTCCCGTATCGTAGTTATCTACACGACGGGGAG
TCAGGCAACTATGGATGAACGAAATAGACAGATCGCTGAGATAGGTGCCTCACTGATTAAGCATTGGTAA
CTGTCAGACCAAGTTTACTCATATATACTTTAGATTGATTTAAAACTTCATTTTTAATTTAAAAGGATCT
AGGTGAAGATCCTTTTTGATAATCTCATGACCAAAATCCCTTAACGTGAGTTTTCGTTCCACTGAGCGTC
AGACCCCGTAGAAAAGATCAAAGGATCTTCTTGAGATCCTTTTTTTCTGCGCGTAATCTGCTGCTTGCAA
ACAAAAAAACCACCGCTACCAGCGGTGGTTTGTTTGCCGGATCAAGAGCTACCAACTCTTTTTCCGAAGG
TAACTGGCTTCAGCAGAGCGCAGATACCAAATACTGTCCTTCTAGTGTAGCCGTAGTTAGGCCACCACTT
CAAGAACTCTGTAGCACCGCCTACATACCTCGCTCTGCTAATCCTGTTACCAGTGGCTGCTGCCAGTGGC
GATAAGTCGTGTCTTACCGGGTTGGACTCAAGACGATAGTTACCGGATAAGGCGCAGCGGTCGGGCTGAA
CGGGGGGTTCGTGCACACAGCCCAGCTTGGAGCGAACGACCTACACCGAACTGAGATACCTACAGCGTGA
GCATTGAGAAAGCGCCACGCTTCCCGAAGGGAGAAAGGCGGACAGGTATCCGGTAAGCGGCAGGGTCGGA
ACAGGAGAGCGCACGAGGGAGCTTCCAGGGGGAAACGCCTGGTATCTTTATAGTCCTGTCGGGTTTCGCC
ACCTCTGACTTGAGCGTCGATTTTTGTGATGCTCGTCAGGGGGGCGGAGCCTATGGAAAAACGCCAGCAA
CGCGGCCTTTTTACGGTTCCTGGCCTTTTGCTGGCCTTTTGCTCACATGTTCTTTCCTGCGTTATCCCCT
GATTCTGTGGATAACCGTATTACCGCCTTTGAGTGAGCTGATACCGCTCGCCGCAGCCGAACGACCGAGC
GCAGCGAGTCAGTGAGCGAGGAAGCGGAAGAGCGCCCAATACGCAAACCGCCTCTCCCCGCGCGTTGGCC
GATTCATTAATGCAGGTTAACCTGGCTTATCGAAATTAATACGACTCACTATAGGGAGACCGGCAGATCC
GCGGCCGCATAGGCCACTAGTGGATCTGATATCATCGATGAATTCGAGCTCGTTTAAACCTCCTTACGCA
TCTGTGCGGTATTTCACACCGCAGGCAAGTGCACAAACAATACTTAAATAAATACTACTCAGTAATAACC
TATTTCTTAGCATTTTTGACGAAATTTGCTATTTTGTTAGAGTCTTTTACACCATTTGTCTCCACACCTC
CGCTTACATCAACACCAATAACGCCATTTAATCTAAGCGCATCACCAACATTTTCTGGCGTCAGTCCACC
AGCTAACATAAAATGTAAGCTTTCGGGGCTCTCTTGCCTTCCAACCCAGTCAGAAATCGAGTTCCAATCC
AAAAGTTCACCTGTCCCACCTGCTTCTGAATCAAACAAGGGAATAAACGAATGAGGTTTCTGTGAAGCTG
CACTGAGTAGTATGTTGCAGTCTTTTGGAAATACGAGTCTTTTAATAACTGGCAAACCGAGGAACTCTTG
GTATTCTTGCCACGACTCATCTCCATGCAGTTGGACGATATCAATGCCGTAATCATTGACCAGAGCCAAA
ACATCCTCCTTAGGTTGATTACGAAACACGCCAACCAAGTATTTCGGAGTGCCTGAACTATTTTTATATG
CTTTTACAAGACTTGAAATTTTCCTTGCAATAACCGGGTCAATTGTTCTCTTTCTATTGGGCACACATAT
AATACCCAGCAAGTCAGCATCGGAATCTAGAGCACATTCTGCGGCCTCTGTGCTCTGCAAGCCGCAAACT
TTCACCAATGGACCAGAACTACCTGTGAAATTAATAACAGACATACTCCAAGCTGCCTTTGTGTGCTTAA
TCACGTATACTCACGTGCTCAATAGTCACCAATGCCCTCCCTCTTGGCCCTCTCCTTTTCTTTTTTCGAC
CGAATTAATTCTTAATCGGCAAAAAAAGAAAAGCTCCGGATCAAGATTGTACAGATCTGTAAAGAGCCCC
ATTATCTTAGCCTAAAAAAACCTTCTCTTTGGAACTTTCAGTAATACGCTTAACTGCTCATTGCTATATT
GAAGTACGGATTAGAAGCCGCCGAGCGGGTGACAGCCCTCCGAAGGAAGACTCTCCTCCGTGCGTCCTCG
TCTTCACCGGTCGCGTTCCTGAAACGCAGATGTGCCTCGCGCCGCACTGCTCCGAACAATAAAGATTCTA
CAATACTAGCTTTTATGGTTATGAAGAGGAAAAATTGGCAGTAACCTGGCCCCACAAACCTTCAAATGAA
CGAATCAAATTAACAACCATAGGATGATAATGCGATTAGTTTTTTAGCCTTATTTCTGGGGTAATTAATC
AGCGAAGCGATGATTTTTGATCTATTAACAGATATATAAATGCAAAAACTGCATAACCACTTTAACTAAT
ACTTTCAACATTTTCGGTTTGTATTACTTCTTATTCAAATGTAATAAAAGTATCAACAAAAAATTGTTAA
TATACCTCTATACTTTAACGTCAAGGAGAAAAAACCCGGATCTCAAAATGTCTTTAATTAACAGGGGTTC
ACATCATCACCACCATCATGCTGGAAAGGCCGGTGAAGGTGAAATCCCTGCCCCTCTTGCTGGTACCGTT
TCTAAGATACTGGTAAAAGAAGGTGACACTGTTAAAGCTGGTCAAACAGTTCTGGTGCTGGAGGCTATGA
AAATGGAGACAGAAATTAACGCTCCTACTGACGGAAAAGTTGAAAAGGTGTTAGTTAAGGAAAGAGATGC
TGTTCAAGGTGGTCAAGGTCTAATCAAGATCGGCGTTCATCATCACCACCATCATTAATGATGAGGCGCG
CCACTTCTAAATAAGCGAATTTCTTATGATTTATGATTTTTATTATTAAATAAGTTATAAAAAAAATAAG
TGTATACAAATTTTAAAGTGACTCTTAGGTTTTAAAACGAAAATTCTTATTCTTGAGTAACTCTTTCCTG
TAGGTCAGGTTGCTTTCTCAGGTATAGTATGAGGTCGCTCTTATTGACCACACCTCTACCGGCAGATCCG
CTAGGGATAACAGGGTAATATAGATCCGTCGACCTGCAGCGTACGAAGCTTCAGCTGGCGGCCGCGT
Features (pLannotate 1.2.2; 14 found; start..end, strand, type, name):
      1..19      -  promoter       SP6 promoter: promoter for bacteriophage SP6 RNA polymerase
     82..133     -  misc_feature   bom (fragment): basis of mobility region from pBR322
    235..270     -  CDS            rop (fragment): Rop protein, which maintains plasmids at low copy number; rop
    365..469     +  promoter       AmpR promoter: bla
    470..1330    +  CDS            AmpR: β-lactamase; bla; confers resistance to ampicillin, carbenicillin, and related antibiotics
   1501..2089    +  rep_origin     ori: high-copy-number ColE1/pMB1/pBR322/pUC origin of replication
   2272..2325    +  CDS            lacI (fragment): lac repressor; lacI; The lac repressor binds to the lac operator to inhibit transcription in E. coli. This inhibition can be relieved by adding lactose or isopropyl-β-D-thiogalactopyranoside (IPTG).
   2347..2365    +  promoter       T7 promoter: promoter for bacteriophage T7 RNA polymerase
   2440..2473    -  misc_feature   bom (fragment): basis of mobility region from pBR322
   2520..3194    -  CDS            TRP1: phosphoribosylanthranilate isomerase, required for tryptophan biosynthesis; S. cerevisiae TRP1; yeast auxotrophic marker
   3195..3342    -  promoter       TRP1 promoter: S. cerevisiae TRP1
   3437..3878    +  promoter       GAL1 promoter: S. cerevisiae GAL1; inducible promoter, regulated by Gal4
   3946..4164    +  CDS            BCCP_PROFR (fragment): Experimental evidence at protein level: Swiss-Prot protein existence level 1. The biotinyl 1.3S subunit serves as a carboxyl carrier between the substrate-binding sites on the 12S and 5S subunits. From Propionibacterium freudenreichii subsp. shermanii.
   4215..4402    +  terminator     ADH1 terminator: S. cerevisiae ADH1; transcription terminator for the S. cerevisiae alcohol dehydrogenase 1 (ADH1) gene
