[The description below was written by a language model from this plasmid's Addgene catalogue record and pLannotate feature annotations shown in this document.]
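Description:
pFA6a-TRP1-PGAL1-HBH is a PCR-template plasmid of the pFA6a family, used for chromosomal gene modification in Saccharomyces cerevisiae rather than for expression from the plasmid itself. It is propagated in E. coli as a high-copy plasmid through a ColE1/pUC-type origin and selected with ampicillin via the bla gene. The feature table shows no yeast replication origin or centromere, consistent with its role as a source of a linear cassette that is amplified and integrated into the genome. SP6 and T7 phage promoters flank the cassette region, and several short fragments (bom, rop, lacI) are backbone remnants with no evident function here.

The module consists of the S. cerevisiae TRP1 gene with its own promoter, oriented opposite to a downstream GAL1 promoter, which is followed by the HBH tag insert of about 300 bp cloned between retained PacI and AscI sites. The annotated portion of the tag is a fragment of the Propionibacterium freudenreichii biotin carboxyl carrier protein, which serves as an in vivo biotinylation signal. The histidine stretches implied by the HBH name are not annotated separately in the table. An ADH1 terminator lies after the tag.

When the cassette is amplified with primers carrying homology to a target locus and integrated upstream of an open reading frame, TRP1 allows selection of transformants in trp1 strains. The native promoter is replaced by the galactose-inducible, Gal4-regulated GAL1 promoter, and the protein acquires an N-terminal HBH tag. The associated publication describes these modules as tools for PCR-based tagging and tandem affinity purification.
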