Addgene plasmid #26886: pFA6a-TRP1-PGAL1-HBH
Depositing lab: Peter Kaiser. Depositing organization: University of California, Irvine. Publication: HB tag modules for PCR-based gene tagging and tandem affinity purification in Saccharomyces cerevisiae. Tagwerker C, Zhang H, Wang X, Larsen LS, Lathrop RH, Hatfield GW, Auer B, Huang L, Kaiser P. Yeast. 2006 Jun . 23(8):623-32. 10.1002/yea.1380 PubMed 16823883.
Backbone
  Vector backbone: pFA6a-TRP-PGAL1
  Backbone size w/o insert (bp): 4150
  Vector type: PCR tagging yeast
  Selectable markers: TRP1
Growth in bacteria
  Bacterial resistance: Ampicillin, 100 μg/mL
  Growth temperature: 37°C
  Growth strain: DH5alpha
  Copy number: High Copy
Gene/Insert
  Gene/Insert name: HBH tag N-terminal
  Insert size (bp): 296
  Cloning method: Restriction Enzyme; 5′ cloning site Pac1 (not destroyed); 3′ cloning site Asc1 (not destroyed)
  Sequencing primers: 5′ na
Terms and licenses: Academic/Nonprofit Terms; Industry Terms: Not Available to Industry
How to cite: pFA6a-TRP1-PGAL1-HBH was a gift from Peter Kaiser (Addgene plasmid # 26886 ; http://n2t.net/addgene:26886 ; RRID:Addgene_26886)
