>Addgene plasmid #26886 | pFA6a-TRP1-PGAL1-HBH | addgene partial sequence | sequence record 33141 | 26886 with Amp-R
AACGTTCTTCGGGGCGAAAACTCTCAAGGATCTTACCGCTGTTGAGATCCAGTTCGATGTAACCCACTCG
TGCACCCAACTGATCTTCAGCATCTTTTACTTTCACCAGCGTTTCTGGGTGAGCAAAAACAGGAAGGCAA
AATGCCGCAAAAAAGGGAATAAGGGCGACACGGAAATGTTGAATACTCATACTCTTCCTTTTTCAATATT
ATTGAAGCATTTATCAGGGTTATTGTCTCATGAGCGGATACATATTTGAATGTATTTAGAAAAATAAACA
AATAGGGGTTCCGCGCACATTTCCCCGAAAAGTGCCACCTGACGTCTAAGAAACCATTATTATCATGACA
TTAACCTATAAAAATAGGCGTATCACGAGGCCCTTTCGTCTCGCGCGTTTCGGTGATGACGGTGAAAACC
TCTGACACATGCAGCTCCCGGAGACGGTCACAGCTTGTCTGTAAGCGGATGCCGGGAGCAGACAAGCCCG
TCAGGGCGCGTCAGCGGGTGTTGGCGGGTGTCGGGGCTGGCTTAACTATGCGGCATCAGAGCAGATTGTA
CTGAGAGTGCACCATATGGACATATTGTCGTTAGAACGCGGCTACAATTAATACATAACCTTATGTATCA
TACACATACGATTTAGGTGACACTATAGAACGCGGCCGCCAGCTGAAGCTTCGTACGCTGCAGGTCGACG
GATCTATATTACCCTGTTATCCCTAGCGGATCTGCCGGTAGAGGTGTGGTCAATAAGAGCGACCTCATAC
TATACCTGAGAAAGCAACCTGACCTACAGGAAAGAGTTACTCAAGAATAAGAATTTTCGTTTTAAAACCT
AAGAGTCACTTTAAAATTTGTATACACTTATTTTTTTTATAACTTATTTAATAATAAAAA
