>Addgene plasmid #26886 | pFA6a-TRP1-PGAL1-HBH | addgene partial sequence | sequence record 33142 | 26886 with SP6
CGTACGCTGCAGGTCGACGGATCTATATTACCCTGTTATCCCTAGCGGATCTGCCGGTAGAGGTGTGGTC
AATAAGAGCGACCTCATACTATACCTGAGAAAGCAACCTGACCTACAGGAAAGAGTTACTCAAGAATAAG
AATTTTCGTTTTAAAACCTAAGAGTCACTTTAAAATTTGTATACACTTATTTTTTTTATAACTTATTTAA
TAATAAAAATCATAAATCATAAGAAATTCGCTTATTTAGAAGTGGCGCGCCGGCTCCATGATGGTGGTGA
TGATGAACGCCGATCTTGATTAGACCTTGACCACCTTGAACAGCATCTCTTTCCTTAACTAACACCTTTT
CAACTTTTCCGTCAGTAGGAGCGTTAATTTCTGTCTCCATTTTCATAGCCTCCAGCACCAGAACTGTTTG
ACCAGCTTTAACAGTGTCACCTTCTTTTACCAGTATCTTAGAAACGGTACCAGCAAGAGGGGCAGGGATT
TCACCTTCACCGGCCTTTCCAGCATGATGGTGGTGATGATGTGAACCCCTCATGTTAATTAAAGACATTT
TGAGATCCGGGTTTTTTCTCCTTGACGTTAAAGTATAGAGGTATATTAACAATTTTTTGTTGATACTTTT
ATTACATTTGAATAAGAAGTAATACAAACCGAAAATGTTGAAAGTATTAGTTAAAGTGGTTATGCAGTTT
TTGCATTTATATATCTGTTAATAGATCAAAAATCATCGCTTCGCTGA
